>Addgene plasmid #234456 | pEN019-SpCas9-hiNLS-t-M1M4 | addgene full sequence | sequence record 464908 | Addgene NGS Result
TTGAGATCCTTTTTTTCTGCGCGTAATCTGCTGCTTGCAAACAAAAAAACCACCGCTACCAGCGGTGGTT
TGTTTGCCGGATCAAGAGCTACCAACTCTTTTTCCGAAGGTAACTGGCTTCAGCAGAGCGCAGATACCAA
ATACTGTCCTTCTAGTGTAGCCGTAGTTAGGCCACCACTTCAAGAACTCTGTAGCACCGCCTACATACCT
CGCTCTGCTAATCCTGTTACCAGTGGCTGCTGCCAGTGGCGATAAGTCGTGTCTTACCGGGTTGGACTCA
AGACGATAGTTACCGGATAAGGCGCAGCGGTCGGGCTGAACGGGGGGTTCGTGCACACAGCCCAGCTTGG
AGCGAACGACCTACACCGAACTGAGATACCTACAGCGTGAGCTATGAGAAAGCGCCACGCTTCCCGAAGG
GAGAAAGGCGGACAGGTATCCGGTAAGCGGCAGGGTCGGAACAGGAGAGCGCACGAGGGAGCTTCCAGGG
GGAAACGCCTGGTATCTTTATAGTCCTGTCGGGTTTCGCCACCTCTGACTTGAGCGTCGATTTTTGTGAT
GCTCGTCAGGGGGGCGGAGCCTATGGAAAAACGCCAGCAACGCGGCCTTTTTACGGTTCCTGGCCTTTTG
CTGGCCTTTTGCTCACATGTTCTTTCCTGCGTTATCCCCTGATTCTGTGGATAACCGTATTACCGCCTTT
GAGTGAGCTGATACCGCTCGCCGCAGCCGAACGACCGAGCGCAGCGAGTCAGTGAGCGAGGAAGCGGAAG
AGCGCCTGATGCGGTATTTTCTCCTTACGCATCTGTGCGGTATTTCACACCGCAATGGTGCACTCTCAGT
ACAATCTGCTCTGATGCCGCATAGTTAAGCCAGTATACACTCCGCTATCGCTACGTGACTGGGTCATGGC
TGCGCCCCGACACCCGCCAACACCCGCTGACGCGCCCTGACGGGCTTGTCTGCTCCCGGCATCCGCTTAC
AGACAAGCTGTGACCGTCTCCGGGAGCTGCATGTGTCAGAGGTTTTCACCGTCATCACCGAAACGCGCGA
GGCAGCTGCGGTAAAGCTCATCAGCGTGGTCGTGAAGCGATTCACAGATGTCTGCCTGTTCATCCGCGTC
CAGCTCGTTGAGTTTCTCCAGAAGCGTTAATGTCTGGCTTCTGATAAAGCGGGCCATGTTAAGGGCGGTT
TTTTCCTGTTTGGTCACTGATGCCTCCGTGTAAGGGGGATTTCTGTTCATGGGGGTAATGATACCGATGA
AACGAGAGAGGATGCTCACGATACGGGTTACTGATGATGAACATGCCCGGTTACTGGAACGTTGTGAGGG
TAAACAACTGGCGGTATGGATGCGGCGGGACCAGAGAAAAATCACTCAGGGTCAATGCCAGCGCTTCGTT
AATACAGATGTAGGTGTTCCACAGGGTAGCCAGCAGCATCCTGCGATGCAGATCCGGAACATAATGGTGC
AGGGCGCTGACTTCCGCGTTTCCAGACTTTACGAAACACGGAAACCGAAGACCATTCATGTTGTTGCTCA
GGTCGCAGACGTTTTGCAGCAGCAGTCGCTTCACGTTCGCTCGCGTATCGGTGATTCATTCTGCTAACCA
GTAAGGCAACCCCGCCAGCCTAGCCGGGTCCTCAACGACAGGAGCACGATCATGCGCACCCGTGGCCAGG
ACCCAACGCTGCCCGAGATGCGCCGCGTGCGGCTGCTGGAGATGGCGGACGCGATGGATATGTTCTGCCA
AGGGTTGGTTTGCGCATTCACAGTTCTCCGCAAGAATTGATTGGCTCCAATTCTTGGAGTGGTGAATCCG
TTAGCGAGGTGCCGCCGGCTTCCATTCAGGTCGAGGTGGCCCGGCTCCATGCACCGCGACGCAACGCGGG
GAGGCAGACAAGGTATAGGGCGGCGCCTACAATCCATGCCAACCCGTTCCATGTGCTCGCCGAGGCGGCA
TAAATCGCCGTGACGATCAGCGGTCCAATGATCGAAGTTAGGCTGGTAAGAGCCGCGAGCGATCCTTGAA
GCTGTCCCTGATGGTCGTCATCTACCTGCCTGGACAGCATGGCCTGCAACGCGGGCATCCCGATGCCGCC
GGAAGCGAGAAGAATCATAATGGGGAAGGCCATCCAGCCTCGCGTCGCGAACGCCAGCAAGACGTAGCCC
AGCGCGTCGGCCGCCATGCCGGCGATAATGGCCTGCTTCTCGCCGAAACGTTTGGTGGCGGGACCAGTGA
CGAAGGCTTGAGCGAGGGCGTGCAAGATTCCGAATACCGCAAGCGACAGGCCGATCATCGTCGCGCTCCA
GCGAAAGCGGTCCTCGCCGAAAATGACCCAGAGCGCTGCCGGCACCTGTCCTACGAGTTGCATGATAAAG
AAGACAGTCATAAGTGCGGCGACGATAGTCATGCCCCGCGCCCACCGGAAGGAGCTGACTGGGTTGAAGG
CTCTCAAGGGCATCGGTCGACGCTCTCCCTTATGCGACTCCTGCATTAGGAAGCAGCCCAGTAGTAGGTT
GAGGCCGTTGAGCACCGCCGCCGCAAGGAATGGTGCATGCAAGGAGATGGCGCCCAACAGTCCCCCGGCC
ACGGGGCCTGCCACCATACCCACGCCGAAACAAGCGCTCATGAGCCCGAAGTGGCGAGCCCGATCTTCCC
CATCGGTGATGTCGGCGATATAGGCGCCAGCAACCGCACCTGTGGCGCCGGTGATGCCGGCCACGATGCG
TCCGGCGTAGAGGATCGAGATCTCGATCCCGCGAAATTAATACGACTCACTATAGGGAGACCACAACGGT
TTCCCTCTAGTGCCGGCTCCGGAGAGCTCTTTAATTAAGCGGCCGCCCTGCAGGACTCGAGTTCTAGAAA
TAATTTTGTTTAACTTTAAGAAGGAGATATACATATGAAATCTTCTCACCATCACCATCACCATGGTTCT
TCTGAAAACCTGTACTTCCAATCCCGCGCAGCCCCCGCAGCTAAAAAGAAGAAGTTGGATAACGCGACAT
CTGATAAGAAATACTCAATAGGCTTAGATATCGGCACAAATAGCGTCGGATGGGCGGTGATCACTGATGA
ATATAAGGTTCCGTCTAAAAAGTTCAAGGTTCTGGGAAATACAGACCGCCACAGTATCAAAAAAAATCTT
ATAGGGGCTCTTTTATTTGACAGTGGAGAGACAGCGGAAGCGACTCGTCTCAAACGGACAGCTCGTAGAA
GGTATACACGTCGGAAGAATCGTATTTCTTATCTACAGGAGATTTTTTCAAATGAGATGGCGAAAGTAGA
TGATAGTTTCTTTCATCGACTTGAAGAGTCTTTTTTGGTGGAAGAAGACAAGAAGCATGAACGTCATCCT
ATTTTTGGAAATATAGTAGATGAAGTTGCTTATCATGAGAAATATCCAACTATCTATCATCTGCGAAAAA
AATTGGTAGATTCTACTGATAAAGCGGATTTGCGCTTAATCTATTTGGCCTTAGCGCATATGATTAAGTT
TCGTGGTCATTTTTTGATTGAGGGAGATTTAAATCCTGATAATAGTGATGTGGACAAACTATTTATCCAG
TTGGTACAAACCTACAATCAATTATTTGAAGAAAACCCTATTAACGCAAGTGGAAGTGGTTCAGGGCCCG
CTGCAAAAAAGAAGAAATTGGACGGCTCCGGCAGCGGTCCGGCTGCGAAAAAAAAGAAGCTGGATGGTAG
CGGTTCTGGCGGAGTAGATGCTAAAGCGATTCTTTCTGCACGATTGAGTAAATCAAGACGATTAGAAAAT
CTCATTGCTCAGCTCCCCGGTGAGAAGAAAAATGGCTTATTTGGGAATCTCATTGCTTTGTCATTGGGTT
TGACCCCTAATTTTAAATCAAATTTTGATTTGGCAGAAGATGCTAAATTACAGCTTTCAAAAGATACTTA
CGATGATGATTTAGATAATTTATTGGCGCAAATTGGAGATCAATATGCTGATTTGTTTTTGGCAGCTAAG
AATTTATCAGATGCTATTTTACTTTCAGATATCCTAAGAGTAAATACTGAAATAACTAAGGCTCCCCTAT
CAGCTTCAATGATTAAACGCTACGATGAACATCATCAAGACTTGACTCTTTTAAAAGCTTTAGTTCGACA
ACAACTTCCAGAAAAGTATAAAGAAATCTTTTTTGATCAATCAAAAAACGGATATGCAGGTTATATTGAT
GGGGGAGCTAGCCAAGAAGAATTTTATAAATTTATCAAACCAATTTTAGAAAAAATGGATGGTACTGAGG
AATTATTGGTGAAACTAAATCGTGAAGATTTGCTGCGCAAGCAACGGACCTTTGACAACGGCTCTATTCC
CCATCAAATTCACTTGGGTGAGCTGCATGCTATTTTGAGAAGACAAGAAGACTTTTATCCATTTTTAAAA
GACAATCGTGAGAAGATTGAAAAAATCTTGACTTTTCGAATTCCTTATTATGTTGGTCCATTGGCGCGTG
GCAATAGTCGTTTTGCATGGATGACTCGGAAGTCTGAAGAAACAATTACCCCATGGAATTTTGAAGAAGT
TGTCGATAAAGGTGCTTCAGCTCAATCATTTATTGAACGCATGACAAACTTTGATAAAAATCTTCCAAAT
GAAAAAGTACTACCAAAACATAGTTTGCTTTATGAGTATTTTACGGTTTATAACGAATTGACAAAGGTCA
AATATGTTACTGAAGGAATGCGAAAACCAGCATTTCTTTCAGGTGAACAGAAGAAAGCCATTGTTGATTT
ACTCTTCAAAACAAATCGAAAAGTAACCGTTAAGCAATTAAAAGAAGATTATTTCAAAAAAATAGAATCT
TTTGATAGTGTTGAAATTTCAGGAGTTGAAGATAGATTTAATGCTTCATTAGGTACCTACCATGATTTGC
TAAAAATTATTAAAGATAAAGATTTTTTGGATAATGAAGAAAATGAAGATATCTTAGAGGATATTGTTTT
AACATTGACCTTATTTGAAGATAGGGAGATGATTGAGGAAAGACTTAAAACATATGCTCACCTCTTTGAT
GATAAGGTGATGAAACAGCTTAAACGTCGCCGTTATACTGGTTGGGGACGTTTGTCTCGAAAATTGATTA
ATGGTATTAGGGATAAGCAATCTGGCAAAACAATATTAGATTTTTTGAAATCAGATGGTTTTGCCAATCG
CAATTTTATGCAGCTGATCCATGATGATAGTTTGACATTTAAAGAAGACATTCAAAAAGCACAAGTGTCT
GGACAAGGCGATAGTTTACATGAACATATTGCAAATTTAGCTGGTAGCCCTGCTATTAAAAAAGGTATTT
TACAGACTGTAAAAGTTGTTGATGAATTGGTCAAAGTAATGGGGCGGCATAAGCCAGAAAATATCGTTAT
TGAAATGGCACGTGAAAATCAGACAACTCAAAAGGGCCAGAAAAATTCGCGAGAGCGTATGAAACGAATC
GAAGAAGGTATCAAAGAATTAGGAAGTCAGATTCTTAAAGAGCATCCTGTTGAAAATACTCAATTGCAAA
ATGAAAAGCTCTATCTCTATTATCTCCAAAATGGAAGAGACATGTATGTGGACCAAGAATTAGATATTAA
TCGTTTAAGTGATTATGATGTCGATCACATTGTTCCACAAAGTTTCCTTAAAGACGATTCAATAGACAAT
AAGGTCTTAACGCGTTCTGATAAAAATCGTGGTAAATCGGATAACGTTCCAAGTGAAGAAGTAGTCAAAA
AGATGAAAAACTATTGGAGACAACTTCTAAACGCCAAGTTAATCACTCAACGTAAGTTTGATAATTTAAC
GAAAGCTGAACGTGGAGGTTTGAGTGAACTTGATAAAGCTGGTTTTATCAAACGCCAATTGGTTGAAACT
CGCCAAATCACTAAGCATGTGGCACAAATTTTGGATAGTCGCATGAATACTAAATACGATGAAAATGATA
AACTTATTCGAGAGGTTAAAGTGATTACCTTAAAATCTAAATTAGTTTCTGACTTCCGAAAAGATTTCCA
ATTCTATAAAGTACGTGAGATTAACAATTACCATCATGCCCATGATGCGTATCTAAATGCCGTCGTTGGA
ACTGCTTTGATTAAGAAATATCCAAAACTTGAATCGGAGTTTGTCTATGGTGATTATAAAGTTTATGATG
TTCGTAAAATGATTGCTAAGTCTGAGCAAGAAATAGGCAAAGCAACCGCAAAATATTTCTTTTACTCTAA
TATCATGAACTTCTTCAAAACAGAAATTACACTTGCAAATGGAGAGATTCGCAAACGCCCTCTAATCGAA
ACTAATGGGGAAACTGGAGAAATTGTCTGGGATAAAGGGCGAGATTTTGCCACAGTGCGCAAAGTATTGT
CCATGCCCCAAGTCAATATTGTCAAGAAAACAGAAGTACAGACAGGCGGATTCTCCAAGGAGTCAATTTT
ACCAAAAAGAAATTCGGACAAGCTTATTGCTCGTAAAAAAGACTGGGATCCAAAAAAATATGGTGGTTTT
GATAGTCCAACGGTAGCTTATTCAGTCCTAGTTGTTGCTAAGGTGGAAAAAGGGAAATCGAAGAAGTTAA
AATCCGTTAAAGAGTTACTAGGGATCACAATTATGGAAAGAAGTTCCTTTGAAAAAAATCCGATTGACTT
TTTAGAAGCTAAAGGATATAAGGAAGTTAAAAAAGACTTAATCATTAAACTACCTAAATATAGTCTTTTT
GAGTTAGAAAACGGTCGTAAACGGATGCTGGCTAGTGCCGGAGAATTACAAAAAGGAAATGAGCTGGCTC
TGCCAAGCAAATATGTGAATTTTTTATATTTAGCTAGTCATTATGAAAAGTTGAAGGGTGGAAGTGGCAG
TGGTCCGGCCGCGAAGAAAAAGAAACTGGACGGCAGCGGCAGTGGCCCCGCGGCTAAGAAGAAAAAGCTG
GATGGAAGCGGCAGCGGGAGTCCAGAAGATAACGAACAAAAACAATTGTTTGTGGAGCAGCATAAGCATT
ATTTAGATGAGATTATTGAGCAAATCAGTGAATTTTCTAAGCGTGTTATTTTAGCAGATGCCAATTTAGA
TAAAGTTCTTAGTGCATATAACAAACATAGAGACAAACCAATACGTGAACAAGCAGAAAATATTATTCAT
TTATTTACGTTGACGAATCTTGGAGCTCCCGCTGCTTTTAAATATTTTGATACAACAATTGATCGTAAAC
GATATACGTCTACAAAAGAAGTTTTAGATGCCACTCTTATCCATCAATCCATCACTGGTCTTTATGAAAC
ACGCATTGATTTGAGTCAGCTAGGAGGTGACGCCGGGTCACCCAAGAAGAAGCGCAAAGTTGACGGATCG
GGATCAAAACGCCCAGCCGCAACCAAGAAAGCAGGTCAAGCTAAAAAAAAGAAGTTGGAATGATAACATT
GGAAATGGATCACTGACATTGCGGCTCGTCATCTTGTTGCAGGTCGCTATCACGCCTGTGCGTTAATCCG
GCTGCTAACAAAGCCCGAAAGGAAGCTGAGTTGGCTGCTGCCACCGCTGAGCAATAACTAGCATAACCCC
TTGGGGCCTCTAAACGGGTCTTGAGGGGTTTTTTGCTGAAAGGAGGAACTATATCCGGATATCCACAGGA
CGGGTGTGGTCGCCATGATCGCGTAGTCGATAGTGGCTCCAAGTAGCGAAGCGAGCAGGACTGGGCGGCG
GCCAAAGCGGTCGGACAGTGCTCCGAGAACGGGTGCGCATAGAAATTGCATCAACGCATATAGCGCTAGC
AGCACGCCATAGTGACTGGCGATGCTGTCGGAATGGACGATATCCCGCAAGAGGCCCGGCAGTACCGGCA
TAACCAAGCCTATGCCTACAGCATCCAGGGTGACGGTGCCGAGGATGACGATGAGCGCATTGTTAGATTT
CATACACGGTGCCTGACTGCGTTAGCAATTTAACTGTGATAAACTACCGCATTAAAGCTTATCGATGATA
AGCTGTCAAACATGAGAATTCTTGAAGACGAAAGGGCCTCGTGATACGCCTATTTTTATAGGTTAATGTC
ATGATAATAATGGTTTCTTAGACGTCAGGTGGCACTTTTCGGGGAAATGTGCGCGGAACCCCTATTTGTT
TATTTTTCTAAATACATTCAAATATGTATCCGCTCATGAGACAATAACCCTGATAAATGCTTCAATAACA
TTGAAAAAGGAAGAGTATGAGTATTCAACATTTCCGTGTCGCCCTTATTCCCTTTTTTGCGGCATTTTGC
CTTCCTGTTTTTGCTCACCCAGAAACGCTGGTGAAAGTAAAAGATGCTGAAGATCAGTTGGGTGCACGAG
TGGGTTACATCGAACTGGATCTCAACAGCGGTAAGATCCTTGAGAGTTTTCGCCCCGAAGAACGTTTTCC
AATGATGAGCACTTTTAAAGTTCTGCTATGTGGCGCGGTATTATCCCGTGTTGACGCCGGGCAAGAGCAA
CTCGGTCGCCGCATACACTATTCTCAGAATGACTTGGTTGAGTACTCACCAGTCACAGAAAAGCATCTTA
CGGATGGCATGACAGTAAGAGAATTATGCAGTGCTGCCATAACCATGAGTGATAACACTGCGGCCAACTT
ACTTCTGACAACGATCGGAGGACCGAAGGAGCTAACCGCTTTTTTGCACAACATGGGGGATCATGTAACT
CGCCTTGATCGTTGGGAACCGGAGCTGAATGAAGCCATACCAAACGACGAGCGTGACACCACGATGCCTG
CAGCAATGGCAACAACGTTGCGCAAACTATTAACTGGCGAACTACTTACTCTAGCTTCCCGGCAACAATT
AATAGACTGGATGGAGGCGGATAAAGTTGCAGGACCACTTCTGCGCTCGGCCCTTCCGGCTGGCTGGTTT
ATTGCTGATAAATCTGGAGCCGGTGAGCGTGGGTCTCGCGGTATCATTGCAGCACTGGGGCCAGATGGTA
AGCCCTCCCGTATCGTAGTTATCTACACGACGGGGAGTCAGGCAACTATGGATGAACGAAATAGACAGAT
CGCTGAGATAGGTGCCTCACTGATTAAGCATTGGTAACTGTCAGACCAAGTTTACTCATATATACTTTAG
ATTGATTTAAAACTTCATTTTTAATTTAAAAGGATCTAGGTGAAGATCCTTTTTGATAATCTCATGACCA
AAATCCCTTAACGTGAGTTTTCGTTCCACTGAGCGTCAGACCCCGTAGAAAAGATCAAAGGATCTTC
Features (pLannotate 1.2.2; 19 found; start..end, strand, type, name):
      1..589     +  rep_origin     ori: high-copy-number ColE1/pMB1/pBR322/pUC origin of replication
    775..914     -  misc_feature   bom: basis of mobility region from pBR322
   1016..1207    -  CDS            rop: Rop protein, which maintains plasmids at low copy number; rop
   1224..1604    +  CDS            YPB1_ECOLX: Protein predicted: Swiss-Prot protein existence level 4. From Escherichia coli.
   1846..2746    -  CDS            TcR (fragment): tetracycline efflux protein; tet; confers resistance to tetracycline
   2768..2786    +  promoter       T7 promoter: promoter for bacteriophage T7 RNA polymerase
   2875..2897    +  RBS            RBS: efficient ribosome binding site from bacteriophage T7 gene 10 (Olins and Rangwala, 1989)
   2917..2934    +  CDS            6xHis: 6xHis affinity tag
   2944..2960    +  CDS            TEV site (fragment): tobacco etch virus (TEV) protease recognition and cleavage site
   3013..3624    +  CDS            Cas9 (fragment): Cas9 (Csn1) endonuclease from the Streptococcus pyogenes Type II CRISPR/Cas system generates RNA-guided double strand breaks in DNA
   3685..3705    +  CDS            NLS (fragment): nuclear localization signal (Makkerh et al., 1996)
   3721..6849    +  CDS            Cas9 (fragment): Cas9 (Csn1) endonuclease from the Streptococcus pyogenes Type II CRISPR/Cas system generates RNA-guided double strand breaks in DNA
   6949..7311    +  CDS            Cas9 (fragment): Cas9 (Csn1) endonuclease from the Streptococcus pyogenes MGAS15252 Type II CRISPR/Cas system generates RNA-guided double strand breaks in DNA
   7491..7540    +  CDS            SET1 (fragment): solubility-enhancement tag derived from T7 phage gene 10B
   7548..7595    +  terminator     T7 terminator: transcription terminator for bacteriophage T7 RNA polymerase
   7621..7913    -  CDS            TcR (fragment): tetracycline efflux protein; tet; confers resistance to tetracycline
   7961..7989    -  promoter       tet promoter: E. coli promoter for tetracycline efflux protein gene
   8102..8206    +  promoter       AmpR promoter: bla
   8207..9067    +  CDS            AmpR: β-lactamase; bla; confers resistance to ampicillin, carbenicillin, and related antibiotics
