[The description below was written by a language model from this plasmid's Addgene catalogue record and pLannotate feature annotations shown in this document.]
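Description:
pEN019-SpCas9-hiNLS-t-M1M4 is a 9.2 kb bacterial expression plasmid for producing a recombinant Streptococcus pyogenes Cas9 variant that carries additional nuclear localization signals. It is built on pEC-K-MBP, a custom pET-type backbone from which the HA and MBP modules were removed. The plasmid replicates from a ColE1/pMB1-family origin, accompanied by the pBR322 bom region and a rop gene. The catalogue lists it as high copy, although rop normally lowers copy number. Selection is with ampicillin through the bla gene and its own promoter. The tetracycline-resistance gene appears only as two fragments flanking the expression cassette, so it is disrupted and should not be treated as a marker.

The roughly 4.5 kb insert sits between a T7 promoter with the gene 10 ribosome binding site and a T7 terminator, so expression requires a host that supplies T7 RNA polymerase. The open reading frame begins with a 6xHis tag followed by a TEV protease site, allowing affinity purification and tag removal. According to the record, the protein is a "0C triNLS" SpCas9 that recognizes NGG PAMs. It has Cys80 and Cys574 changed to Ser, Met1 changed to Ser, an N-terminal c-Myc NLS, and C-terminal SV40 and nucleoplasmin NLSs. On top of this scaffold, c-Myc-derived hairpin internal NLS (hiNLS) modules are inserted within the Cas9 body in the t-M1M4 configuration. This fits the feature table, where the Cas9 coding sequence is split into three fragments, with an NLS detected in the first gap. The short SET1 hit just before the terminator is probably residual backbone sequence.

The associated study indicates that the purified protein is meant for testing whether internal NLSs improve genome editing in primary human lymphocytes.
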