Addgene plasmid #234456: pEN019-SpCas9-hiNLS-t-M1M4
Purpose: Expresses hiNLS variant t-M1M4 inside 0C triNLS-SpCas9-NGG
Depositing lab: Ross Wilson. Depositing organization: University of California, Berkeley. Publication: Hairpin Internal Nuclear Localization Signals in CRISPR-Cas9 Enhance Editing in Primary Human Lymphocytes. Noel EA, Sahu SU, Wyman SK, Krishnappa N, Jeans C, Wilson RC. CRISPR J. 2025 Apr;8(2):105-119. doi: 10.1089/crispr.2024.0080. Epub 2025 Mar 31. PubMed 40163415.
Backbone
  Vector backbone: pEC-K-MBP
  Backbone manufacturer: pET-based custom vector
  Backbone size w/o insert (bp): 4728
  Total vector size (bp): 9237
  Modifications to backbone: removed HA and MBP
  Vector type: Bacterial Expression, CRISPR
Growth in bacteria
  Bacterial resistance: Ampicillin, 100 μg/mL
  Growth temperature: 37°C
  Growth strain: DH5alpha
  Copy number: High Copy
Gene/Insert
  Gene/Insert name: SpCas9 hiNLS t-M1M4 (alt name: SpCas9 0C triNLS hiNLS M1M4)
  Species: Streptococcus pyogenes
  Insert size (bp): 4509
  Mutation: Cys at positions 80 and 574 have been mutated to Ser; Met at position 1 has been mutated to Ser; inserted hiNLS c-Myc (t-M1M4, hairpin internal)
  Tag / fusion protein: His6 (N terminal on backbone); c-Myc (N terminal on insert); SV40 (C terminal on insert); Nucleoplasmin (C terminal on insert)
  Cloning method: Gibson Cloning
  Sequencing primers: 5′ T7 promoter; 3′ T7 terminator
Terms and licenses: Academic/Nonprofit Terms; Industry Terms: Not Available to Industry
How to cite: pEN019-SpCas9-hiNLS-t-M1M4 was a gift from Ross Wilson (Addgene plasmid # 234456 ; http://n2t.net/addgene:234456 ; RRID:Addgene_234456)
